Addgene plasmid #82923: pDONR223_CTNNB1_p.S33N
Purpose: Gateway Donor vector containing CTNNB1, part of the Target Accelerator Plasmid Collection.
Depositing lab: Jesse Boehm & Matthew Meyerson & David Root. Depositing organization: Broad Institute. Publication: High-throughput Phenotyping of Lung Cancer Somatic Mutations. Berger AH, Brooks AN, Wu X, Shrestha Y, Chouinard C, Piccioni F, Bagul M, Kamburov A, Imielinski M, Hogstrom L, Zhu C, Yang X, Pantel S, Sakai R, Watson J, Kaplan N, Campbell JD, Singh S, Root DE, Narayan R, Natoli T, Lahr DL, Tirosh I, Tamayo P, Getz G, Wong B, Doench J, Subramanian A, Golub TR, Meyerson M, Boehm JS. Cancer Cell. 2016 Aug 8;30(2):214-28. doi: 10.1016/j.ccell.2016.06.022. Epub 2016 Jul 28. PubMed 27478040.
Backbone
  Vector backbone: pDONR223
  Backbone manufacturer: Invitrogen
  Vector type: Gateway Entry vector
Growth in bacteria
  Bacterial resistance: Spectinomycin, 50 μg/mL
  Growth temperature: 37°C
  Growth strain: DH5alpha
  Copy number: High Copy
Gene/Insert
  Gene/Insert name: CTNNB1
  Species: H. sapiens (human)
  Mutation: S33N
  GenBank ID: NM_001904
  Entrez Gene: CTNNB1 (a.k.a. CTNNB, EVR7, MRD19, NEDSDV, armadillo)
  Promoter: None
  Cloning method: Gateway Cloning
  Sequencing primers: 5′ M13pUC-fwd; 3′ M13-Rev
Terms and licenses: Academic/Nonprofit Terms; Industry Terms: Not Available to Industry
Depositor comments: CLOSED (stop codon immediately follows insert)
How to cite: pDONR223_CTNNB1_p.S33N was a gift from Jesse Boehm & Matthew Meyerson & David Root (Addgene plasmid # 82923 ; http://n2t.net/addgene:82923 ; RRID:Addgene_82923)
