[The description below was written by a language model from this plasmid's Addgene catalogue record and pLannotate feature annotations shown in this document.]
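Description:
pDONR223_CTNNB1_p.S33N is a Gateway entry clone built on the Invitrogen pDONR223 backbone. It carries the human CTNNB1 (β-catenin) open reading frame with an S33N substitution and belongs to the Target Accelerator Plasmid Collection, a set of wild-type and mutant ORFs assembled for high-throughput phenotyping of somatic mutations found in lung cancer. The sequenced plasmid is about 5.1 kb. It replicates in E. coli from a high-copy ColE1/pUC-type origin and is selected with spectinomycin through the aadA (SmR) aminoglycoside adenylyltransferase gene. Short annotated fragments of a class 1 integron Pc promoter and a gentamicin resistance gene lie just upstream of this marker. Small lacZα and lacI fragments and the rrnB T1 and T2 terminators are backbone remnants; the terminators help insulate the cloning site from read-through transcription.

The CTNNB1 coding sequence, roughly 2.3 kb, sits between two attL-type Gateway recombination sites. The automated annotation labels both as attL3, a mutant attL variant, and they lie in opposite orientations around the insert. The record lists no promoter for the insert, so the plasmid is not an expression construct. A T7 promoter annotated just outside the downstream att site points back toward the insert in antisense orientation. The clone is "closed": a stop codon immediately follows the ORF, so the protein cannot be fused to a C-terminal tag supplied by a destination vector. β-catenin functions both in cadherin-based cell adhesion and as a transcriptional effector of Wnt signalling. The plasmid's typical use is as a source clone for LR Clonase transfer of the S33N allele into destination expression vectors, so that the mutant can be compared functionally with wild-type CTNNB1.
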