Features (pLannotate 1.2.2; 12 found; start..end, strand, type, name):
     38..74      -  CDS            lacZα (fragment): LacZα fragment of β-galactosidase; lacZ fragment
     91..186     +  protein_bind   attL3: mutant version of attL; recombination site for the Gateway® LR reaction LR Clonase™
    192..2537    +  CDS            CTNNB1 (sequence partly withheld): protein involved both in cell-cell adhesion as part of the cadherin protein complex, and in gene transcription as part of the Wnt signaling pathway; CTNNB1; also known as catenin beta-1; related to Drosophila armadillo
   2542..2637    -  protein_bind   attL3: mutant version of attL; recombination site for the Gateway® LR reaction LR Clonase™
   2656..2674    -  promoter       T7 promoter: promoter for bacteriophage T7 RNA polymerase
   2864..2887    +  promoter       Pc promoter (fragment): intI1 (promoter lies within the coding sequence); class 1 integron promoter
   3063..3119    +  CDS            GmR (fragment): gentamycin acetyltransferase; aacC1; confers resistance to gentamycin
   3126..3917    +  CDS            SmR: aminoglycoside adenylyltransferase (Murphy, 1985); aadA; confers resistance to spectinomycin and streptomycin
   4010..4598    +  rep_origin     ori: high-copy-number ColE1/pMB1/pBR322/pUC origin of replication
   4781..4873    +  CDS            lacI (fragment): lac repressor; lacI; The lac repressor binds to the lac operator to inhibit transcription in E. coli. This inhibition can be relieved by adding lactose or isopropyl-β-D-thiogalactopyranoside (IPTG).
   4928..4955    -  terminator     rrnB T2 terminator: transcription terminator T2 from the E. coli rrnB gene
   5087..5130    +  terminator     rrnB T1 terminator: Escherichia coli rrnB; transcription terminator T1 from the E. coli rrnB gene
>Addgene plasmid #82923 | pDONR223_CTNNB1_p.S33N | addgene full sequence | sequence record 162263 | Addgene NGS Result
GGCAGTTCCCTACTCTCGCGTTAACGCTAGCATGGATGTTTTCCCAGTCACGACGTTGTAAAACGACGGC
CAGTCTTAAGCTCGGGCCCCAAATAATGATTTTATTTTGACTGATAGTGACCTGTTCGTTGCAACAAATT
GATGAGCAATGCTTTTTTATAATGACAACTTTGTACAAAAAAGTTGGCACCATGGCTACTCAAGCTGATT
TGATGGAGTTGGACATGGCCATGGAACCAGACAGAAAAGCGGCTGTTAGTCACTGGCAGCAACAGTCTTA
CCTGGACAATGGAATCCATTCTGGTGCCACTACCACAGCTCCTTCTCTGAGTGGTAAAGGCAATCCTGAG
GAAGAGGATGTGGATACCTCCCAAGTCCTGTATGAGTGGGAACAGGGATTTTCTCAGTCCTTCACTCAAG
AACAAGTAGCTGATATTGATGGACAGTATGCAATGACTCGAGCTCAGAGGGTACGAGCTGCTATGTTCCC
TGAGACATTAGATGAGGGCATGCAGATCCCATCTACACAGTTTGATGCTGCTCATCCCACTAATGTCCAG
CGTTTGGCTGAACCATCACAGATGCTGAAA
[1614 nt withheld, positions 591-2204]
AAACGGCTTTCAGTTGAGCTGACCAGCTCTCTCTTCAGAACAGAGCCAATGGCTTGGAATGAGACTGCTG
ATCTTGGACTTGATATTGGTGCCCAGGGAGAACCCCTTGGATATCGCCAGGATGATCCTAGCTATCGTTC
TTTTCACTCTGGTGGATATGGCCAGGATGCCTTGGGTATGGACCCCATGATGGAACATGAGATGGGTGGC
CACCACCCTGGTGCTGACTATCCAGTTGATGGGCTGCCAGATCTGGGGCATGCCCAGGACCTCATGGATG
GGCTGCCTCCAGGTGACAGCAATCAGCTGGCCTGGTTTGATACTGACCTGTAATTGCCAACTTTCTTGTA
CAAAGTTGGCATTATAAGAAAGCATTGCTTATCAATTTGTTGCAACGAACAGGTCACTATCAGTCAAAAT
AAAATCATTATTTGCCATCCAGCTGATATCCCCTATAGTGAGTCGTATTACATGGTCATAGCTGTTTCCT
GGCAGCTCTGGCCCGTGTCTCAAAATCTCTGATGTTACATTGCACAAGATAAAAATATATCATCATGCCT
CCTCTAGACCAGCCAGGACAGAAATGCCTCGACTTCGCTGCTACCCAAGGTTGCCGGGTGACGCACACCG
TGGAAACGGATGAAGGCACGAACCCAGTGGACATAAGCCTGTTCGGTTCGTAAGCTGTAATGCAAGTAGC
GTATGCGCTCACGCAACTGGTCCAGAACCTTGACCGAACGCAGCGGTGGTAACGGCGCAGTGGCGGTTTT
CATGGCTTGTTATGACTGTTTTTTTGGGGTACAGTCTATGCCTCGGGCATCCAAGCAGCAAGCGCGTTAC
GCCGTGGGTCGATGTTTGATGTTATGGAGCAGCAACGATGTTACGCAGCAGGGCAGTCGCCCTAAAACAA
AGTTAAACATTATGAGGGAAGCGGTGATCGCCGAAGTATCGACTCAACTATCAGAGGTAGTTGGCGTCAT
CGAGCGCCATCTCGAACCGACGTTGCTGGCCGTACATTTGTACGGCTCCGCAGTGGATGGCGGCCTGAAG
CCACACAGTGATATTGATTTGCTGGTTACGGTGACCGTAAGGCTTGATGAAACAACGCGGCGAGCTTTGA
TCAACGACCTTTTGGAAACTTCGGCTTCCCCTGGAGAGAGCGAGATTCTCCGCGCTGTAGAAGTCACCAT
TGTTGTGCACGACGACATCATTCCGTGGCGTTATCCAGCTAAGCGCGAACTGCAATTTGGAGAATGGCAG
CGCAATGACATTCTTGCAGGTATCTTCGAGCCAGCCACGATCGACATTGATCTGGCTATCTTGCTGACAA
AAGCAAGAGAACATAGCGTTGCCTTGGTAGGTCCAGCGGCGGAGGAACTCTTTGATCCGGTTCCTGAACA
GGATCTATTTGAGGCGCTAAATGAAACCTTAACGCTATGGAACTCGCCGCCCGACTGGGCTGGCGATGAG
CGAAATGTAGTGCTTACGTTGTCCCGCATTTGGTACAGCGCAGTAACCGGCAAAATCGCGCCGAAGGATG
TCGCTGCCGACTGGGCAATGGAGCGCCTGCCGGCCCAGTATCAGCCCGTCATACTTGAAGCTAGACAGGC
TTATCTTGGACAAGAAGAAGATCGCTTGGCCTCGCGCGCAGATCAGTTGGAAGAATTTGTCCACTACGTG
AAAGGCGAGATCACCAAGGTAGTCGGCAAATAACCCTCGAGCCACCCATGACCAAAATCCCTTAACGTGA
GTTACGCGTCGTTCCACTGAGCGTCAGACCCCGTAGAAAAGATCAAAGGATCTTCTTGAGATCCTTTTTT
TCTGCGCGTAATCTGCTGCTTGCAAACAAAAAAACCACCGCTACCAGCGGTGGTTTGTTTGCCGGATCAA
GAGCTACCAACTCTTTTTCCGAAGGTAACTGGCTTCAGCAGAGCGCAGATACCAAATACTGTTCTTCTAG
TGTAGCCGTAGTTAGGCCACCACTTCAAGAACTCTGTAGCACCGCCTACATACCTCGCTCTGCTAATCCT
GTTACCAGTGGCTGCTGCCAGTGGCGATAAGTCGTGTCTTACCGGGTTGGACTCAAGACGATAGTTACCG
GATAAGGCGCAGCGGTCGGGCTGAACGGGGGGTTCGTGCACACAGCCCAGCTTGGAGCGAACGACCTACA
CCGAACTGAGATACCTACAGCGTGAGCTATGAGAAAGCGCCACGCTTCCCGAAGGGAGAAAGGCGGACAG
GTATCCGGTAAGCGGCAGGGTCGGAACAGGAGAGCGCACGAGGGAGCTTCCAGGGGGAAACGCCTGGTAT
CTTTATAGTCCTGTCGGGTTTCGCCACCTCTGACTTGAGCGTCGATTTTTGTGATGCTCGTCAGGGGGGC
GGAGCCTATGGAAAAACGCCAGCAACGCGGCCTTTTTACGGTTCCTGGCCTTTTGCTGGCCTTTTGCTCA
CATGTTCTTTCCTGCGTTATCCCCTGATTCTGTGGATAACCGTATTACCGCCTTTGAGTGAGCTGATACC
GCTCGCCGCAGCCGAACGACCGAGCGCAGCGAGTCAGTGAGCGAGGAAGCGGAAGAGCGCCCAATACGCA
AACCGCCTCTCCCCGCGCGTTGGCCGATTCATTAATGCAGCTGGCACGACAGGTTTCCCGACTGGAAAGC
GGGCAGTGAGCGCAACGCAATTAATACGCGTACCGCTAGCCAGGAAGAGTTTGTAGAAACGCAAAAAGGC
CATCCGTCAGGATGGCCTTCTGCTTAGTTTGATGCCTGGCAGTTTATGGCGGGCGTCCTGCCCGCCACCC
TCCGGGCCGTTGCTTCACAACGTTCAAATCCGCTCCCGGCGGATTTGTCCTACTCAGGAGAGCGTTCACC
GACAAACAACAGATAAAACGAAAGGCCCAGTCTTCCGACTGAGCCTTTCGTTTTATTTGATGCCT
