>Addgene plasmid #82923 | pDONR223_CTNNB1_p.S33N | depositor partial sequence | sequence record 157649 | Insert sequence
ATGGCTACTCAAGCTGATTTGATGGAGTTGGACATGGCCATGGAACCAGACAGAAAAGCGGCTGTTAGTC
ACTGGCAGCAACAGTCTTACCTGGACAATGGAATCCATTCTGGTGCCACTACCACAGCTCCTTCTCTGAG
TGGTAAAGGCAATCCTGAGGAAGAGGATGTGGATACCTCCCAAGTCCTGTATGAGTGGGAACAGGGATTT
TCTCAGTCCTTCACTCAAGAACAAGTAGCTGATATTGATGGACAGTATGCAATGACTCGAGCTCAGAGGG
TACGAGCTGCTATGTTCCCTGAGACATTAGATGAGGGCATGCAGATCCCATCTACACAGTTTGATGCTGC
TCATCCCACTAATGTCCAGCGTTTGGCTGAACCATCACAGATGCTGAAA
[1614 nt withheld, positions 400-2013]
AAACGGCTTTCAGTTGAGCTGACCAGCTCTCTCTTCAGAACAGAGCCAATGGCTTGGAATGAGACTGCTG
ATCTTGGACTTGATATTGGTGCCCAGGGAGAACCCCTTGGATATCGCCAGGATGATCCTAGCTATCGTTC
TTTTCACTCTGGTGGATATGGCCAGGATGCCTTGGGTATGGACCCCATGATGGAACATGAGATGGGTGGC
CACCACCCTGGTGCTGACTATCCAGTTGATGGGCTGCCAGATCTGGGGCATGCCCAGGACCTCATGGATG
GGCTGCCTCCAGGTGACAGCAATCAGCTGGCCTGGTTTGATACTGACCTGTAA
